Addgene plasmid #141379: pLVX-EF1alpha-SARS-CoV-2-nsp13-2xStrep-IRES-Puro
Purpose: Lentiviral expression of SARS-CoV-2 protein; transient expression and generate lentivirus
Depositing lab: Nevan Krogan. Depositing organization: University of California, San Francisco (UCSF). Publication: A SARS-CoV-2 protein interaction map reveals targets for drug repurposing. Gordon DE, Jang GM, Bouhaddou M, Xu J, Obernier K, White KM, O'Meara MJ, Rezelj VV, Guo JZ, Swaney DL, Tummino TA, Huttenhain R, Kaake RM, Richards AL, Tutuncuoglu B, Foussard H, Batra J, Haas K, Modak M, Kim M, Haas P, Polacco BJ, Braberg H, Fabius JM, Eckhardt M, Soucheray M, Bennett MJ, Cakir M, McGregor MJ, Li Q, Meyer B, Roesch F, Vallet T, Mac Kain A, Miorin L, Moreno E, Naing ZZC, Zhou Y, Peng S, Shi Y, Zhang Z, Shen W, Kirby IT, Melnyk JE, Chorba JS, Lou K, Dai SA, Barrio-Hernandez I, Memon D, Hernandez-Armenta C, Lyu J, Mathy CJP, Perica T, Pilla KB, Ganesan SJ, Saltzberg DJ, Rakesh R, Liu X, Rosenthal SB, Calviello L, Venkataramanan S, Liboy-Lugo J, Lin Y, Huang XP, Liu Y, Wankowicz SA, Bohn M, Safari M, Ugur FS, Koh C, Savar NS, Tran QD, Shengjuler D, Fletcher SJ, O'Neal MC, Cai Y, Chang JCJ, Broadhurst DJ, Klippsten S, Sharp PP, Wenzell NA, Kuzuoglu-Ozturk D, Wang HY, Trenker R, Young JM, Cavero DA, Hiatt J, Roth TL, Rathore U, Subramanian A, Noack J, Hubert M, Stroud RM, Frankel AD, Rosenberg OS, Verba KA, Agard DA, Ott M, Emerman M, Jura N, von Zastrow M, Verdin E, Ashworth A, Schwartz O, d'Enfert C, Mukherjee S, Jacobson M, Malik HS, Fujimori DG, Ideker T, Craik CS, Floor SN, Fraser JS, Gross JD, Sali A, Roth BL, Ruggero D, Taunton J, Kortemme T, Beltrao P, Vignuzzi M, Garcia-Sastre A, Shokat KM, Shoichet BK, Krogan NJ. Nature. 2020 Jul;583(7816):459-468. doi: 10.1038/s41586-020-2286-9. Epub 2020 Apr 30. PubMed 32353859.
Backbone
  Vector backbone: pLVX-EF1alpha-IRES-Puro
  Backbone manufacturer: Takara Bio
  Backbone size w/o insert (bp): 8825
  Vector type: Mammalian Expression, Lentiviral
  Selectable markers: Puromycin
Growth in bacteria
  Bacterial resistance: Ampicillin, 100 μg/mL
  Growth temperature: 30°C
  Growth strain: NEB Stable
  Copy number: Unknown
Gene/Insert
  Gene/Insert name: SARS-CoV-2-nsp13
  Species: SARS-CoV-2
  Mutation: human codon optimized
  Entrez Gene: ORF1ab (a.k.a. GU280_gp01)
  Promoter: EF1alpha
  Tag / fusion protein: 2xStrep (C terminal on insert)
  Cloning method: Unknown
Terms and licenses: Academic/Nonprofit Terms; Industry Terms
Depositor comments: Please visit https://www.biorxiv.org/content/10.1101/2020.03.22.002386v3 for bioRxiv preprint.
How to cite: pLVX-EF1alpha-SARS-CoV-2-nsp13-2xStrep-IRES-Puro was a gift from Nevan Krogan (Addgene plasmid # 141379 ; http://n2t.net/addgene:141379 ; RRID:Addgene_141379)
