[The description below was written by a language model from this plasmid's Addgene catalogue record, the feature table of its GenBank file and pLannotate feature annotations shown in this document.]
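Description:
pLVX-EF1alpha-SARS-CoV-2-nsp13-2xStrep-IRES-Puro is an HIV-1-based lentiviral transfer and mammalian expression plasmid built on Takara Bio's pLVX-EF1alpha-IRES-Puro backbone. It is maintained in E. coli through a high-copy ColE1/pUC-type origin and an ampicillin resistance (β-lactamase) gene. The full sequence record is about 10.7 kb. The viral portion is bounded by HIV-1 LTR sequences and contains the Ψ packaging signal with an adjoining gag fragment, the Rev response element for Rev-dependent nuclear export of the genomic RNA, and the cPPT/CTS element that aids transduction. The nef and Rev fragments flagged by the automated annotation are residual HIV-1 sequence near these elements rather than intended coding regions.

The payload is a human codon-optimized SARS-CoV-2 nsp13 coding sequence, derived from the ORF1ab polyprotein, with a C-terminal 2xStrep affinity tag. It is transcribed from the human EF-1α promoter with its intron A. The annotation tool matched this roughly 1.8 kb open reading frame to the SARS-CoV replicase polyprotein entry, and the methyltransferase text attached to that hit describes a different product of the polyprotein, not this insert. Downstream, an EMCV IRES drives translation of puromycin N-acetyltransferase from the same transcript, so puromycin selection enriches for cells expressing nsp13. A WPRE follows to enhance transcript levels.

The record states the plasmid is used for transient expression or for generating lentivirus. It comes from a SARS-CoV-2–human protein interaction mapping study, for which the Strep tag would suit affinity purification of nsp13. The separate 712 bp GenBank record covers only a small part of the plasmid and annotates just a Kozak consensus sequence.
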