Features (pLannotate 1.2.2; 24 found; start..end, strand, type, name):
    377..634     +  LTR            5' LTR (truncated): truncated 5' long terminal repeat (LTR) from HIV-1
    681..806     +  misc_feature   HIV-1 Ψ: packaging signal of human immunodeficiency virus type 1
    790..1128    +  CDS            HIV-1 gag (fragment): gag protein from human immunodeficiency virus 1; gag
   1303..1536    +  misc_feature   RRE: The Rev response element (RRE) of HIV-1 allows for Rev-dependent mRNA export from the nucleus to the cytoplasm.
   1913..2013    +  CDS            Rev (fragment): human immunodeficiency virus 1 (HIV-1) Rev protein; rev; enhances nuclear export of unspliced and incompletely spliced viral mRNAs
   2028..2143    +  misc_feature   cPPT/CTS: central polypurine tract and central termination sequence of HIV-1 (lacking the first T)
   2356..2567    +  promoter       EF-1α core promoter: core promoter for human elongation factor EF-1α
   2568..2681    +  intron         EF-1α intron A (fragment): intron upstream of the start codon of human EF-1α
   3307..3510    +  intron         EF-1α intron A: truncated intron upstream of the start codon of human EF-1α
   3553..5361    +  CDS            rep (fragment): R1AB_SARS - Experimental evidence at protein level: Swiss-Prot protein existence level 1. [2'-O-methyltransferase]: Methyltransferase that mediates mRNA cap 2'-O-ribose methylation to the 5'-cap structure of viral mRNAs. N7-methyl guanosine cap is a prerequisite for binding of nsp16. Therefore plays an essential role in viral mRNAs cap methylation which is essential to evade immune system. From Severe acute respiratory syndrome coronavirus (SARS-CoV).
   5580..6042    +  misc_feature   IRES: internal ribosome entry site (IRES) of the encephalomyocarditis virus (EMCV)
   6075..6672    +  CDS            PuroR (fragment): puromycin N-acetyltransferase; pac from Streptomyces alboniger; confers resistance to puromycin
   6688..7276    +  misc_feature   WPRE: woodchuck hepatitis virus posttranscriptional regulatory element
   7293..7811    +  CDS            nef (fragment): NEF_HV1BR - Experimental evidence at protein level: Swiss-Prot protein existence level 1. Extracellular Nef protein targets CD4(+) T-lymphocytes for apoptosis by interacting with CXCR4 surface receptors (PubMed:14990729). From Human immunodeficiency virus type 1 group M subtype B (isolate BRU/LAI) (HIV-1).
   7859..8116    +  LTR            5' LTR (truncated): truncated 5' long terminal repeat (LTR) from HIV-1
   8266..8288    -  protein_bind   lac operator (fragment): The lac repressor binds to the lac operator to inhibit transcription in E. coli. This inhibition can be relieved by adding lactose or isopropyl-β-D-thiogalactopyranoside (IPTG). lac repressor encoded by lacI
   8292..8322    -  promoter       lac promoter: promoter for the E. coli lac operon
   8337..8358    -  protein_bind   CAP binding site: CAP binding activates transcription in the presence of cAMP. E. coli catabolite activator protein
   8371..8463    -  CDS            lacI (fragment): lac repressor; lacI; The lac repressor binds to the lac operator to inhibit transcription in E. coli. This inhibition can be relieved by adding lactose or isopropyl-β-D-thiogalactopyranoside (IPTG).
   8646..9234    -  rep_origin     ori: high-copy-number ColE1/pMB1/pBR322/pUC origin of replication
   9405..10265   -  CDS            AmpR: β-lactamase; bla; confers resistance to ampicillin, carbenicillin, and related antibiotics
  10266..10370   -  promoter       AmpR promoter: bla
  10418..10552   +  polyA_signal   SV40 poly(A) signal: SV40 polyadenylation signal
  10719..329     +  CDS            nef (fragment) (across the origin): NEF_HV1BR - Experimental evidence at protein level: Swiss-Prot protein existence level 1. Extracellular Nef protein targets CD4(+) T-lymphocytes for apoptosis by interacting with CXCR4 surface receptors (PubMed:14990729). From Human immunodeficiency virus type 1 group M subtype B (isolate BRU/LAI) (HIV-1).
>Addgene plasmid #141379 | pLVX-EF1alpha-SARS-CoV-2-nsp13-2xStrep-IRES-Puro | addgene full sequence | sequence record 288091 | Addgene NGS Result
TGGAAGGGCTAATTCACTCCCAAAGAAGACAAGATATCCTTGATCTGTGGATCTACCACACACAAGGCTA
CTTCCCTGATTAGCAGAACTACACACCAGGGCCAGGGGTCAGATATCCACTGACCTTTGGATGGTGCTAC
AAGCTAGTACCAGTTGAGCCAGATAAGGTAGAAGAGGCCAATAAAGGAGAGAACACCAGCTTGTTACACC
CTGTGAGCCTGCATGGGATGGATGACCCGGAGAGAGAAGTGTTAGAGTGGAGGTTTGACAGCCGCCTAGC
ATTTCATCACGTGGCCCGAGAGCTGCATCCGGAGTACTTCAAGAACTGCTGATATCGAGCTTGCTACAAG
GGACTTTCCGCTGGGGACTTTCCAGGGAGGCGTGGCCTGGGCGGGACTGGGGAGTGGCGAGCCCTCAGAT
CCTGCATATAAGCAGCTGCTTTTTGCCTGTACTGGGTCTCTCTGGTTAGACCAGATCTGAGCCTGGGAGC
TCTCTGGCTAACTAGGGAACCCACTGCTTAAGCCTCAATAAAGCTTGCCTTGAGTGCTTCAAGTAGTGTG
TGCCCGTCTGTTGTGTGACTCTGGTAACTAGAGATCCCTCAGACCCTTTTAGTCAGTGTGGAAAATCTCT
AGCAGTGGCGCCCGAACAGGGACTTGAAAGCGAAAGGGAAACCAGAGGAGCTCTCTCGACGCAGGACTCG
GCTTGCTGAAGCGCGCACGGCAAGAGGCGAGGGGCGGCGACTGGTGAGTACGCCAAAAATTTTGACTAGC
GGAGGCTAGAAGGAGAGAGATGGGTGCGAGAGCGTCAGTATTAAGCGGGGGAGAATTAGATCGCGATGGG
AAAAAATTCGGTTAAGGCCAGGGGGAAAGAAAAAATATAAATTAAAACATATAGTATGGGCAAGCAGGGA
GCTAGAACGATTCGCAGTTAATCCTGGCCTGTTAGAAACATCAGAAGGCTGTAGACAAATACTGGGACAG
CTACAACCATCCCTTCAGACAGGATCAGAAGAACTTAGATCATTATATAATACAGTAGCAACCCTCTATT
GTGTGCATCAAAGGATAGAGATAAAAGACACCAAGGAAGCTTTAGACAAGATAGAGGAAGAGCAAAACAA
AAGTAAGACCACCGCACAGCAAGCGGCCGGCCGCTGATCTTCAGACCTGGAGGAGGAGATATGAGGGACA
ATTGGAGAAGTGAATTATATAAATATAAAGTAGTAAAAATTGAACCATTAGGAGTAGCACCCACCAAGGC
AAAGAGAAGAGTGGTGCAGAGAGAAAAAAGAGCAGTGGGAATAGGAGCTTTGTTCCTTGGGTTCTTGGGA
GCAGCAGGAAGCACTATGGGCGCAGCGTCAATGACGCTGACGGTACAGGCCAGACAATTATTGTCTGGTA
TAGTGCAGCAGCAGAACAATTTGCTGAGGGCTATTGAGGCGCAACAGCATCTGTTGCAACTCACAGTCTG
GGGCATCAAGCAGCTCCAGGCAAGAATCCTGGCTGTGGAAAGATACCTAAAGGATCAACAGCTCCTGGGG
ATTTGGGGTTGCTCTGGAAAACTCATTTGCACCACTGCTGTGCCTTGGAATGCTAGTTGGAGTAATAAAT
CTCTGGAACAGATTTGGAATCACACGACCTGGATGGAGTGGGACAGAGAAATTAACAATTACACAAGCTT
AATACACTCCTTAATTGAAGAATCGCAAAACCAGCAAGAAAAGAATGAACAAGAATTATTGGAATTAGAT
AAATGGGCAAGTTTGTGGAATTGGTTTAACATAACAAATTGGCTGTGGTATATAAAATTATTCATAATGA
TAGTAGGAGGCTTGGTAGGTTTAAGAATAGTTTTTGCTGTACTTTCTATAGTGAATAGAGTTAGGCAGGG
ATATTCACCATTATCGTTTCAGACCCACCTCCCAACCCCGAGGGGACCCGACAGGCCCGAAGGAATAGAA
GAAGAAGGTGGAGAGAGAGACAGAGACAGATCCATTCGATTAGTGAACGGATCTCGACGGTATCGCCTTT
AAAAGAAAAGGGGGGATTGGGGGGTACAGTGCAGGGGAAAGAATAGTAGACATAATAGCAACAGACATAC
AAACTAAAGAATTACAAAAACAAATTACAAAAATTCAAAATTTTCGGGTTTATTACAGGGACAGCAGAGA
TCCAGTTTATCGATGAGTAATTCATACAAAAGGACTCGCCCCTGCCTTGGGGAATCCCAGGGACCGTCGT
TAAACTCCCACTAACGTAGAACCCAGAGATCGCTGCGTTCCCGCCCCCTCACCCGCCCGCTCTCGTCATC
ACTGAGGTGGAGAAGAGCATGCGTGAGGCTCCGGTGCCCGTCAGTGGGCAGAGCGCACATCGCCCACAGT
CCCCGAGAAGTTGGGGGGAGGGGTCGGCAATTGAACCGGTGCCTAGAGAAGGTGGCGCGGGGTAAACTGG
GAAAGTGATGTCGTGTACTGGCTCCGCCTTTTTCCCGAGGGTGGGGGAGAACCGTATATAAGTGCAGTAG
TCGCCGTGAACGTTCTTTTTCGCAACGGGTTTGCCGCCAGAACACAGGTAAGTGCCGTGTGTGGTTCCCG
CGGGCCTGGCCTCTTTACGGGTTATGGCCCTTGCGTGCCTTGAATTACTTCCACGCCCCTGGCTGCAGTA
CGTGATTCTTGATCCCGAGCTTCGGGTTGGAAGTGGGTGGGAGAGTTCGAGGCCTTGCGCTTAAGGAGCC
CCTTCGCCTCGTGCTTGAGTTGAGGCCTGGCTTGGGCGCTGGGGCCGCCGCGTGCGAATCTGGTGGCACC
TTCGCGCCTGTCTCGCTGCTTTCGATAAGTCTCTAGCCATTTAAAATTTTTGATGACCTGCTGCGACGCT
TTTTTTCTGGCAAGATAGTCTTGTAAATGCGGGCCAAGATCTGCACACTGGTATTTCGGTTTTTGGGGCC
GCGGGCGGCGACGGGGCCCGTGCGTCCCAGCGCACATGTTCGGCGAGGCGGGGCCTGCGAGCGCGGCCAC
CGAGAATCGGACGGGGGTAGTCTCAAGCTGGCCGGCCTGCTCTGGTGCCTGGCCTCGCGCCGCCGTGTAT
CGCCCCGCCCTGGGCGGCAAGGCTGGCCCGGTCGGCACCAGTTGCGTGAGCGGAAAGATGGCCGCTTCCC
GGCCCTGCTGCAGGGAGCTCAAAATGGAGGACGCGGCGCTCGGGAGAGCGGGCGGGTGAGTCACCCACAC
AAAGGAAAAGGGCCTTTCCGTCCTCAGCCGTCGCTTCATGTGACTCCACGGAGTACCGGGCGCCGTCCAG
GCACCTCGATTAGTTCTCGAGCTTTTGGAGTACGTCGTCTTTAGGTTGGGGGGAGGGGTTTTATGCGATG
GAGTTTCCCCACACTGAGTGGGTGGAGACTGAAGTTAGGCCAGCTTGGCACTTGATGTAATTCTCCTTGG
AATTTGCCCTTTTTGAGTTTGGATCTTGGTTCATTCTCAAGCCTCAGACAGTGGTTCAAAGTTTTTTTCT
TCCATTTCAGGTGTCGTGAGGATCTATTTCCGGTGAATTCGCCGCCACCATGGCTGTTGGGGCGTGTGTG
TTGTGCAACAGCCAAACCTCTCTGCGATGCGGAGCGTGCATACGGAGGCCATTTCTTTGTTGTAAATGTT
GTTATGATCACGTTATTAGTACGAGCCATAAGTTGGTTCTGAGCGTCAACCCCTATGTGTGTAACGCTCC
GGGTTGCGACGTAACCGATGTGACACAACTTTACCTGGGGGGCATGTCATATTACTGCAAAAGTCACAAA
CCCCCAATCTCATTTCCGTTGTGTGCGAATGGCCAGGTCTTTGGCCTTTACAAAAATACTTGTGTTGGTT
CAGACAACGTAACCGATTTTAACGCGATTGCTACATGCGATTGGACAAATGCTGGTGATTATATTTTGGC
TAATACGTGCACGGAAAGGCTCAAATTGTTTGCAGCGGAGACCCTCAAGGCGACCGAGGAAACCTTTAAA
CTGAGCTACGGCATTGCGACGGTCAGAGAGGTTCTTTCCGACCGAGAATTGCACCTCTCATGGGAGGTCG
GTAAGCCGCGCCCGCCTCTGAATAGGAACTATGTCTTTACAGGCTATCGAGTTACAAAAAACAGTAAGGT
GCAGATAGGGGAATATACTTTTGAGAAAGGTGACTATGGGGACGCCGTAGTATACAGGGGGACAACTACC
TACAAACTGAATGTGGGCGATTATTTCGTGTTGACTAGCCATACTGTCATGCCCCTCTCTGCCCCGACCC
TCGTTCCACAGGAACATTATGTTCGCATTACTGGGCTGTACCCCACGCTCAACATATCCGATGAATTTAG
CTCCAACGTGGCAAACTACCAGAAGGTGGGAATGCAAAAGTATAGCACGTTGCAAGGCCCCCCTGGCACA
GGTAAATCCCACTTCGCCATTGGCTTGGCGTTGTACTACCCGAGTGCCCGGATCGTCTATACTGCATGCT
CTCATGCTGCGGTAGACGCATTGTGTGAGAAAGCCCTGAAGTATCTGCCCATTGACAAGTGCAGTCGGAT
AATCCCAGCTCGGGCGCGAGTTGAATGCTTCGATAAGTTTAAGGTAAATAGTACACTTGAGCAGTATGTA
TTTTGTACCGTCAACGCTCTCCCCGAAACCACTGCGGACATAGTGGTATTTGATGAGATATCTATGGCTA
CCAATTATGACCTCTCAGTAGTCAACGCACGCTTGCGAGCAAAACACTATGTATACATCGGAGACCCAGC
GCAATTGCCTGCTCCTAGGACTCTCCTCACCAAAGGGACTCTTGAGCCTGAATATTTCAACTCCGTCTGC
AGGCTGATGAAAACCATCGGACCCGATATGTTTCTCGGGACATGTCGAAGATGTCCTGCCGAAATTGTAG
ATACTGTTAGCGCCTTGGTGTACGATAATAAGCTGAAGGCCCATAAAGACAAGAGCGCCCAGTGTTTCAA
GATGTTCTATAAGGGAGTAATCACACATGACGTTAGTTCTGCCATCAACCGACCGCAGATAGGCGTGGTC
CGCGAGTTCCTGACCCGAAATCCAGCGTGGAGGAAGGCCGTATTTATATCACCTTACAATAGCCAAAATG
CCGTGGCGTCAAAGATTTTGGGGCTCCCGACTCAGACGGTGGATAGCTCTCAAGGGTCAGAATACGATTA
CGTTATATTCACACAGACGACAGAGACGGCACACAGTTGCAACGTCAACAGATTTAATGTCGCTATAACC
CGCGCCAAGGTTGGGATTCTTTGTATAATGTCTGACAGAGACCTCTACGACAAGCTGCAGTTCACGTCAC
TTGAGATTCCTCGCAGGAACGTTGCGACGCTTCAACTCGAAGGCGGCGGGGGATGGAGCCATCCACAATT
CGAGAAAGGCGGTGGTTCAGGAGGAGGTAGCGGGGGTGGATCATGGTCACATCCGCAGTTTGAAAAGTAA
GGATCCCGCCCCTCTCCCTCCCCCCCCCCTAACGTTACTGGCCGAAGCCGCTTGGAATAAGGCCGGTGTG
CGTTTGTCTATATGTTATTTTCCACCATATTGCCGTCTTTTGGCAATGTGAGGGCCCGGAAACCTGGCCC
TGTCTTCTTGACGAGCATTCCTAGGGGTCTTTCCCCTCTCGCCAAAGGAATGCAAGGTCTGTTGAATGTC
GTGAAGGAAGCAGTTCCTCTGGAAGCTTCTTGAAGACAAACAACGTCTGTAGCGACCCTTTGCAGGCAGC
GGAACCCCCCACCTGGCGACAGGTGCCTCTGCGGCCAAAAGCCACGTGTATAAGATACACCTGCAAAGGC
GGCACAACCCCAGTGCCACGTTGTGAGTTGGATAGTTGTGGAAAGAGTCAAATGGCTCTCCTCAAGCGTA
TTCAACAAGGGGCTGAAGGATGCCCAGAAGGTACCCCATTGTATGGGATCTGATCTGGGGCCTCGGTGCA
CATGCTTTACATGTGTTTAGTCGAGGTTAAAAAAACGTCTAGGCCCCCCGAACCACGGGGACGTGGTTTT
CCTTTGAAAAACACGATGATAAGCTTGCCACAACCCACAAGGAGACGACCTTCCATGACCGAGTACAAGC
CCACGGTGCGCCTCGCCACCCGCGACGACGTCCCCCGGGCCGTACGCACCCTCGCCGCCGCGTTCGCCGA
CTACCCCGCCACGCGCCACACCGTCGACCCGGACCGCCACATCGAGCGGGTCACCGAGCTGCAAGAACTC
TTCCTCACGCGCGTCGGGCTCGACATCGGCAAGGTGTGGGTCGCGGACGACGGCGCCGCGGTGGCGGTCT
GGACCACGCCGGAGAGCGTCGAAGCGGGGGCGGTGTTCGCCGAGATCGGCCCGCGCATGGCCGAGTTGAG
CGGTTCCCGGCTGGCCGCGCAGCAACAGATGGAAGGCCTCCTGGCGCCGCACCGGCCCAAGGAGCCCGCG
TGGTTCCTGGCCACCGTCGGCGTCTCGCCCGACCACCAGGGCAAGGGTCTGGGCAGCGCCGTCGTGCTCC
CCGGAGTGGAGGCGGCCGAGCGCGCCGGGGTGCCCGCCTTCCTGGAGACCTCCGCGCCCCGCAACCTCCC
CTTCTACGAGCGGCTCGGCTTCACCGTCACCGCCGACGTCGAGGTGCCCGAAGGACCGCGCACCTGGTGC
ATGACCCGCAAGCCCGGTGCCTAGACGCGTCTGGAACAATCAACCTCTGGATTACAAAATTTGTGAAAGA
TTGACTGGTATTCTTAACTATGTTGCTCCTTTTACGCTATGTGGATACGCTGCTTTAATGCCTTTGTATC
ATGCTATTGCTTCCCGTATGGCTTTCATTTTCTCCTCCTTGTATAAATCCTGGTTGCTGTCTCTTTATGA
GGAGTTGTGGCCCGTTGTCAGGCAACGTGGCGTGGTGTGCACTGTGTTTGCTGACGCAACCCCCACTGGT
TGGGGCATTGCCACCACCTGTCAGCTCCTTTCCGGGACTTTCGCTTTCCCCCTCCCTATTGCCACGGCGG
AACTCATCGCCGCCTGCCTTGCCCGCTGCTGGACAGGGGCTCGGCTGTTGGGCACTGACAATTCCGTGGT
GTTGTCGGGGAAGCTGACGTCCTTTCCATGGCTGCTCGCCTGTGTTGCCACCTGGATTCTGCGCGGGACG
TCCTTCTGCTACGTCCCTTCGGCCCTCAATCCAGCGGACCTTCCTTCCCGCGGCCTGCTGCCGGCTCTGC
GGCCTCTTCCGCGTCTTCGCCTTCGCCCTCAGACGAGTCGGATCTCCCTTTGGGCCGCCTCCCCGCCTGG
AATTAATTCTGCAGTCGAGACCTAGAAAAACATGGAGCAATCACAAGTAGCAATACAGCAGCTACCAATG
CTGATTGTGCCTGGCTAGAAGCACAAGAGGAGGAGGAGGTGGGTTTTCCAGTCACACCTCAGGTACCTTT
AAGACCAATGACTTACAAGGCAGCTGTAGATCTTAGCCACTTTTTAAAAGAAAAGAGGGGACTGGAAGGG
CTAATTCACTCCCAACGAAGACAAGATATCCTTGATCTGTGGATCTACCACACACAAGGCTACTTCCCTG
ATTAGCAGAACTACACACCAGGGCCAGGGGTCAGATATCCACTGACCTTTGGATGGTGCTACAAGCTAGT
ACCAGTTGAGCCAGATAAGGTAGAAGAGGCCAATAAAGGAGAGAACACCAGCTTGTTACACCCTGTGAGC
CTGCATGGGATGGATGACCCGGAGAGAGAAGTGTTAGAGTGGAGGTTTGACAGCCGCCTAGCATTTCATC
ACGTGGCCCGAGAGCTGCATCCGGAGTACTTCAAGAACTGCTGATATCGAGCTTGCTACAAGGGACTTTC
CGCTGGGGACTTTCCAGGGAGGCGTGGCCTGGGCGGGACTGGGGAGTGGCGAGCCCTCAGATCCTGCATA
TAAGCAGCTGCTTTTTGCCTGTACTGGGTCTCTCTGGTTAGACCAGATCTGAGCCTGGGAGCTCTCTGGC
TAACTAGGGAACCCACTGCTTAAGCCTCAATAAAGCTTGCCTTGAGTGCTTCAAGTAGTGTGTGCCCGTC
TGTTGTGTGACTCTGGTAACTAGAGATCCCTCAGACCCTTTTAGTCAGTGTGGAAAATCTCTAGCAGTAG
TAGTTCATGTCATCTTATTATTCAGTATTTATAACTTGCAAAGAAATGAATATCAGAGAGTGAGAGGCCT
TGACATTGCTAGCGTTTACCGTCGACCTCTAGCTAGAGCTTGGCGTAATCATGGTCATAGCTGTTTCCTG
TGTGAAATTGTTATCCGCTCACAATTCCACACAACATACGAGCCGGAAGCATAAAGTGTAAAGCCTGGGG
TGCCTAATGAGTGAGCTAACTCACATTAATTGCGTTGCGCTCACTGCCCGCTTTCCAGTCGGGAAACCTG
TCGTGCCAGCTGCATTAATGAATCGGCCAACGCGCGGGGAGAGGCGGTTTGCGTATTGGGCGCTCTTCCG
CTTCCTCGCTCACTGACTCGCTGCGCTCGGTCGTTCGGCTGCGGCGAGCGGTATCAGCTCACTCAAAGGC
GGTAATACGGTTATCCACAGAATCAGGGGATAACGCAGGAAAGAACATGTGAGCAAAAGGCCAGCAAAAG
GCCAGGAACCGTAAAAAGGCCGCGTTGCTGGCGTTTTTCCATAGGCTCCGCCCCCCTGACGAGCATCACA
AAAATCGACGCTCAAGTCAGAGGTGGCGAAACCCGACAGGACTATAAAGATACCAGGCGTTTCCCCCTGG
AAGCTCCCTCGTGCGCTCTCCTGTTCCGACCCTGCCGCTTACCGGATACCTGTCCGCCTTTCTCCCTTCG
GGAAGCGTGGCGCTTTCTCATAGCTCACGCTGTAGGTATCTCAGTTCGGTGTAGGTCGTTCGCTCCAAGC
TGGGCTGTGTGCACGAACCCCCCGTTCAGCCCGACCGCTGCGCCTTATCCGGTAACTATCGTCTTGAGTC
CAACCCGGTAAGACACGACTTATCGCCACTGGCAGCAGCCACTGGTAACAGGATTAGCAGAGCGAGGTAT
GTAGGCGGTGCTACAGAGTTCTTGAAGTGGTGGCCTAACTACGGCTACACTAGAAGAACAGTATTTGGTA
TCTGCGCTCTGCTGAAGCCAGTTACCTTCGGAAAAAGAGTTGGTAGCTCTTGATCCGGCAAACAAACCAC
CGCTGGTAGCGGTGGTTTTTTTGTTTGCAAGCAGCAGATTACGCGCAGAAAAAAAGGATCTCAAGAAGAT
CCTTTGATCTTTTCTACGGGGTCTGACGCTCAGTGGAACGAAAACTCACGTTAAGGGATTTTGGTCATGA
GATTATCAAAAAGGATCTTCACCTAGATCCTTTTAAATTAAAAATGAAGTTTTAAATCAATCTAAAGTAT
ATATGAGTAAACTTGGTCTGACAGTTACCAATGCTTAATCAGTGAGGCACCTATCTCAGCGATCTGTCTA
TTTCGTTCATCCATAGTTGCCTGACTCCCCGTCGTGTAGATAACTACGATACGGGAGGGCTTACCATCTG
GCCCCAGTGCTGCAATGATACCGCGAGACCCACGCTCACCGGCTCCAGATTTATCAGCAATAAACCAGCC
AGCCGGAAGGGCCGAGCGCAGAAGTGGTCCTGCAACTTTATCCGCCTCCATCCAGTCTATTAATTGTTGC
CGGGAAGCTAGAGTAAGTAGTTCGCCAGTTAATAGTTTGCGCAACGTTGTTGCCATTGCTACAGGCATCG
TGGTGTCACGCTCGTCGTTTGGTATGGCTTCATTCAGCTCCGGTTCCCAACGATCAAGGCGAGTTACATG
ATCCCCCATGTTGTGCAAAAAAGCGGTTAGCTCCTTCGGTCCTCCGATCGTTGTCAGAAGTAAGTTGGCC
GCAGTGTTATCACTCATGGTTATGGCAGCACTGCATAATTCTCTTACTGTCATGCCATCCGTAAGATGCT
TTTCTGTGACTGGTGAGTACTCAACCAAGTCATTCTGAGAATAGTGTATGCGGCGACCGAGTTGCTCTTG
CCCGGCGTCAATACGGGATAATACCGCGCCACATAGCAGAACTTTAAAAGTGCTCATCATTGGAAAACGT
TCTTCGGGGCGAAAACTCTCAAGGATCTTACCGCTGTTGAGATCCAGTTCGATGTAACCCACTCGTGCAC
CCAACTGATCTTCAGCATCTTTTACTTTCACCAGCGTTTCTGGGTGAGCAAAAACAGGAAGGCAAAATGC
CGCAAAAAAGGGAATAAGGGCGACACGGAAATGTTGAATACTCATACTCTTCCTTTTTCAATATTATTGA
AGCATTTATCAGGGTTATTGTCTCATGAGCGGATACATATTTGAATGTATTTAGAAAAATAAACAAATAG
GGGTTCCGCGCACATTTCCCCGAAAAGTGCCACCTGACGTCGACGGATCGGGAGATCAACTTGTTTATTG
CAGCTTATAATGGTTACAAATAAAGCAATAGCATCACAAATTTCACAAATAAAGCATTTTTTTCACTGCA
TTCTAGTTGTGGTTTGTCCAAACTCATCAATGTATCTTATCATGTCTGGATCAACTGGATAACTCAAGCT
AACCAAAATCATCCCAAACTTCCCACCCCATACCCTATTACCACTGCCAATTACCTGTGGTTTCATTTAC
TCTAAACCTGTGATTCCTCTGAATTATTTTCATTTTAAAGAAATTGTATTTGTTAAATATGTACTACAAA
CTTAGTAGT
