LOCUS       Exported 712 bp ds-DNA linear SYN 23-MAY-2021
DEFINITION  Lentiviral expression of SARS-CoV-2 protein; transient expression
            and generate lentivirus.
ACCESSION   .
VERSION     .
KEYWORDS    pLVX-EF1alpha-SARS-CoV-2-nsp13-2xStrep-IRES-Puro
SOURCE      synthetic DNA construct
  ORGANISM  synthetic DNA construct
REFERENCE   1 (bases 1 to 712)
  AUTHORS   Gordon DE, et al.
  TITLE     A SARS-CoV-2-Human Protein-Protein Interaction Map Reveals Drug
            Targets and Potential Drug Repurposing
  JOURNAL   BioRxiv March 2020
REFERENCE   2 (bases 1 to 712)
  AUTHORS   .
  TITLE     Direct Submission
  JOURNAL   Exported May 23, 2021 from SnapGene Server 1.1.58
            http://www.snapgene.com
FEATURES             Location/Qualifiers
     source          1..712
                     /organism="synthetic DNA construct"
                     /mol_type="other DNA"
     regulatory      19..28
                     /regulatory_class="other"
                     /note="vertebrate consensus sequence for strong initiation
                     of translation (Kozak, 1987)"
ORIGIN
        1 atttccggtg aattcgccgc caccatggct gttggggcgt gtgtgttgtg caacagccaa
       61 acctctctgc gatgcggagc gtgcatacgg aggccatttc tttgttgtaa atgttgttat
      121 gatcacgtta ttagtacgag ccataagttg gttctgagcg tcaaccccta tgtgtgtaac
      181 gctccgggtt gcgacgtaac cgatgtgaca caactttacc tggggggcat gtcatattac
      241 tgcaaaagtc acaaaccccc aatctcattt ccgttgtgtg cgaatggcca ggtctttggc
      301 ctttacaaaa atacttgtgt tggttcagac aacgtaaccg attttaacgc gattgctaca
      361 tgcgattgga caaatgctgg tgattatatt ttggctaata cgtgcacgga aaggctcaaa
      421 ttgtttgcag cggagaccct caaggcgacc gaggaaacct ttaaactgag ctacggcatt
      481 gcgacggtca gagaggttct ttccgaccga gaattgcacc tctcatggga ggtcggtaag
      541 ccgcgcccgc ctctgaatag gaactatgtc tttacaggct atcgagttac aaaaaacagt
      601 aaggtgcaga taggggaata tacttttgag aaaggtgact atggggacgc cgtagtatac
      661 agggggacaa ctacctacaa actgaatgtg ggcgattatt tcgtgttgac ta
//
